Addgene plasmid #244710: CL20_mEGFP_FOidr_158
Purpose: Express mEGFP-tagged intrinsically disordered protein (IDR), FOidr_158, derived from human fusion protein PTK2_PSMA7
Depositing lab: Richard Kriwacki. Depositing organization: St. Jude Children's Research Hospital. Publication: Proteome-wide computational analyses reveal links between protein condensate formation and RNA biology. Maiti S, Tripathi S, Baggett DW, Phillips AH, Park CG, Wang J, Wahiduzzaman, Freyaldenhoven WT, Kinger S, Pioso BJ, Bollinger JC, Somjee R, Lang B, Babu MM, Kriwacki RW. Sci Adv. 2025 Dec 5;11(49):eady1420. doi: 10.1126/sciadv.ady1420. Epub 2025 Dec 3. PubMed 41337585.
Backbone
  Vector backbone: CL20
  Vector type: Mammalian Expression
Growth in bacteria
  Bacterial resistance: Ampicillin, 100 μg/mL
  Growth temperature: 37°C
  Growth strain: NEB Stable
  Copy number: High Copy
Gene/Insert
  Gene/Insert name: FOidr_158
  Species: H. sapiens (human)
  Mutation: Unmutated
  Tag / fusion protein: monomeric EGFP (N terminal on insert)
  Cloning method: Restriction Enzyme; 5′ cloning site Unknown (unknown if destroyed)
Terms and licenses: Academic/Nonprofit Terms; Industry Terms: Not Available to Industry
Depositor comments: PTK2_PSMA7_1_207
How to cite: CL20_mEGFP_FOidr_158 was a gift from Richard Kriwacki (Addgene plasmid # 244710 ; http://n2t.net/addgene:244710 ; RRID:Addgene_244710)
