[The description below was written by a language model from this plasmid's Addgene catalogue record and pLannotate feature annotations shown in this document.]
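Description:
CL20_mEGFP_FOidr_158 is a 7,701 nt mammalian expression plasmid built on the CL20 backbone. The catalogue lists it only as a mammalian expression vector, but the feature table shows the architecture of a self-inactivating HIV-1 lentiviral transfer vector. It is maintained in E. coli through a high-copy ColE1/pUC-type origin and an ampicillin resistance gene (β-lactamase with its own promoter). The recombination-limiting strain recorded for propagation is consistent with the presence of repeated LTR sequences. No mammalian selection marker is annotated.

The lentiviral unit begins with a CMV enhancer fused to a truncated 5' LTR, which drives Tat-independent transcription of the vector genome. This is followed by the Ψ packaging signal with a partial gag sequence, the cPPT/CTS, and the Rev response element for nuclear export of unspliced RNA. It ends in a ΔU3 3' LTR fragment followed by a rabbit β-globin polyadenylation signal. Short vif, rev and nef matches appear to be residual HIV-1 sequence rather than functional genes. An SV40 origin and poly(A) signal and lac-derived remnants lie in the plasmid backbone.

Inside this frame, an internal CMV enhancer/promoter expresses monomeric EGFP fused to the N terminus of FOidr_158. This is an unmutated intrinsically disordered region taken from the human fusion protein PTK2_PSMA7, and the depositor comment indicates residues 1 to 207. The annotation software identifies the insert as a PTK2 (FAK1) fragment and detects no separate PSMA7 portion. The construct is intended for expressing the fluorescently tagged IDR in mammalian cells, and the associated publication concerns protein condensate formation.
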