Features (pLannotate 1.2.2; 29 found; start..end, strand, type, name):
    199..254     -  polyA_signal   β-globin poly(A) signal: rabbit β-globin polyadenylation signal (Gil and Proudfoot, 1987)
    340..475     -  LTR            3' LTR (ΔU3) (fragment): self-inactivating 3' long terminal repeat (LTR) from HIV-1
    477..545     -  CDS            nef (fragment): NEF_HV1Z2 - Experimental evidence at protein level: Swiss-Prot protein existence level 1. Extracellular Nef protein targets CD4(+) T-lymphocytes for apoptosis by interacting with CXCR4 surface receptors. From Human immunodeficiency virus type 1 group M subtype D (isolate Z2/CDC-Z34) (HIV-1).
    571..1194    -  CDS            PTK2 (fragment): FAK1_HUMAN - Also known as FAK, FAK1. Experimental evidence at protein level: Swiss-Prot protein existence level 1. [Isoform 6]: Isoform 6 (FRNK) does not contain a kinase domain and inhibits PTK2/FAK1 phosphorylation and signaling. Its enhanced expression can attenuate the nuclear accumulation of LPXN and limit its ability to enhance serum response factor (SRF)-dependent gene transcription. From Homo sapiens (Human).
   1234..1950    -  CDS            mEGFP: mEGFP is a basic (constitutively fluorescent) green fluorescent protein published in 2002, derived from Aequorea victoria. It has moderate acid sensitivity.
   1964..2001    -  misc_feature   MCS (fragment): multiple cloning site
   2000..2016    -  promoter       tight TRE promoter (fragment): Tet-responsive promoter PTight, consisting of seven tet operator sequences followed by the minimal CMV promoter
   2032..2235    -  promoter       CMV promoter: human cytomegalovirus (CMV) immediate early promoter
   2236..2539    -  enhancer       CMV enhancer: human cytomegalovirus immediate early enhancer
   2607..2623    -  misc_feature   MCS (fragment): multiple cloning site
   2623..2648    -  CDS            Rev (fragment): human immunodeficiency virus 1 (HIV-1) Rev protein; rev; enhances nuclear export of unspliced and incompletely spliced viral mRNAs
   3025..3258    -  misc_feature   RRE: The Rev response element (RRE) of HIV-1 allows for Rev-dependent mRNA export from the nucleus to the cytoplasm.
   3392..3475    -  CDS            vif (fragment): VIF_HV1BR - Experimental evidence at protein level: Swiss-Prot protein existence level 1. Counteracts the innate antiviral activity of host APOBEC3F and APOBEC3G. Forms a complex with host APOBEC3F and APOBEC3G thus preventing the entry of these lethally hypermutating enzymes into progeny virions. Recruits an active E3 ubiquitin ligase complex composed of elongin BC, CUL5, and RBX2 to induce polyubiquitination of APOBEC3G and APOBEC3F. In turn, they are directed to the 26S proteasome for degradation. Vif interaction with APOBEC3G also blocks its cytidine deaminase activity in a proteasome-inde
   3618..3735    -  misc_feature   cPPT/CTS: central polypurine tract and central termination sequence of HIV-1
   3884..4243    -  CDS            HIV-1 gag (fragment): gag protein from human immunodeficiency virus 1; gag
   4227..4352    -  misc_feature   HIV-1 Ψ: packaging signal of human immunodeficiency virus type 1
   4399..4656    -  LTR            5' LTR (truncated): truncated 5' long terminal repeat (LTR) from HIV-1
   4658..5037    -  enhancer       CMV enhancer: human cytomegalovirus immediate early enhancer
   5068..5172    +  promoter       AmpR promoter: bla
   5173..6033    +  CDS            AmpR: β-lactamase; bla; confers resistance to ampicillin, carbenicillin, and related antibiotics
   6204..6792    +  rep_origin     ori: high-copy-number ColE1/pMB1/pBR322/pUC origin of replication
   6975..7029    +  CDS            lacI (fragment): lac repressor; lacI; The lac repressor binds to the lac operator to inhibit transcription in E. coli. This inhibition can be relieved by adding lactose or isopropyl-β-D-thiogalactopyranoside (IPTG).
   7031..7165    -  polyA_signal   SV40 poly(A) signal: SV40 polyadenylation signal
   7185..7320    -  rep_origin     SV40 ori: SV40 origin of replication
   7344..7366    -  promoter       SV40 promoter (fragment): SV40 enhancer and early promoter
   7373..7412    +  CDS            lacI (fragment): lac repressor; lacI; The lac repressor binds to the lac operator to inhibit transcription in E. coli. This inhibition can be relieved by adding lactose or isopropyl-β-D-thiogalactopyranoside (IPTG).
   7425..7446    +  protein_bind   CAP binding site: CAP binding activates transcription in the presence of cAMP. E. coli catabolite activator protein
   7461..7491    +  promoter       lac promoter: promoter for the E. coli lac operon
   7499..7515    +  protein_bind   lac operator: The lac repressor binds to the lac operator to inhibit transcription in E. coli. This inhibition can be relieved by adding lactose or isopropyl-β-D-thiogalactopyranoside (IPTG). lac repressor encoded by lacI
>Addgene plasmid #244710 | CL20_mEGFP_FOidr_158 | addgene full sequence | sequence record 488178 | Addgene NGS Result
AAAAAAAATCTAACCTCAAGTCAAGGCTTTTCTATGGAATAAGGAATGGACAGCAGGGGGCTGTTTCATA
TACTGATGACCTCTTTATAGCCAACCTTTGTTCATGGCAGCCAGCATATGGGCATATGTTGCCAAACTCT
AAACCAAATACTCATTCTGATGTTTTAAATGATTTGCCCTCCCATATGTCCTTCCGAGTGAGAGACACAA
AAAATTCCAACACACTATTGCAATGAAAATAAATTTCCTTTATTAGCCAGAAGTCAGATGCTCAAGGGGC
TTCATGATGTCCCCATAATTTTTGGCAGAGGGAAAAAGATCTGCTAGCTCGAGCAGCTGAAGCTTTATTG
AGGCTTAAGCAGTGGGTTCCCTAGTTAGCCAGAGAGCTCCCAGGCTCAGATCTGGTCTAACCAGAGAGAC
CCAGTACAGGCAAAAAGCAGATCTTGTCTTCTTTGGGAGTGAATTAGCCCTTCCAGTCCCCCCTTTTCTT
TTAAAAAGTGGCTAAGATCTACAGCTGCCTTGTAAGTCATTGGTCTTAAAGGTACCGTAATCTTATCTAG
AACCGGTTCAAGAATCCGCAGGACTGGATAAACTCGCTAAGGAACCCAGATGACCGGGGGCTCCCGGACG
TGGCGGCTTTTTCGGAGGTGCCGCCGGATCGGGTTTCCCCACCGGTTGGTAAATATGCTGATTCCCAATG
GGTCCCTGCAAGGACCCATCCTCGCGGTCGATACTCCCACGGCTAAGACGCACATCTGGCTTCAGAAAAC
GCTCTTCTTTTTCTAACCAACGCTGATCTTCCTCCATTTCCTGTTGCTGACGGATCAGACGTTCCTCCAT
AAGATGAGTCGGCAGTACCTGACCAATTCCGCGAAGGTCCAGCACAGTCGAGTCTTCAACGTTTGGCTGC
CACATCGCGATCTCCTGTGGGCGGTGATTCCATGAATCTGTTTGATCTAACAAACTCGCCTGTCCAGGGT
AAATTGACCCTGCCATCGCCGTAATACCGTGACTGCCAGGATACCCGGAGACTTGGTAATGGTTAGTTTG
AACCATGTGCTGGGGGGAGGGGTAAAAGCCCTCGCTACTGCGCGGGGATGGGTAGCCCGGACGTGATGGC
TTTGGAGGGGCTTCATCAGATCCACCCGAATCCCAAGAGACAGTGGCTTGGCGACGGCTCTCCATACGCA
TCCGGGAAGCGGCCGCACTTCCCCCGGAGCCTCCGCTTCCGCCCTTGTACAGCTCGTCCATGCCGAGAGT
GATCCCGGCGGCGGTCACGAACTCCAGCAGGACCATGTGATCGCGCTTCTCGTTGGGGTCTTTGCTCAGC
TTGGACTGGGTGCTCAGGTAGTGGTTGTCGGGCAGCAGCACGGGGCCGTCGCCGATGGGGGTGTTCTGCT
GGTAGTGGTCGGCGAGCTGCACGCTGCCGTCCTCGATGTTGTGGCGGATCTTGAAGTTCACCTTGATGCC
GTTCTTCTGCTTGTCGGCCATGATATAGACGTTGTGGCTGTTGTAGTTGTACTCCAGCTTGTGCCCCAGG
ATGTTGCCGTCCTCCTTGAAGTCGATGCCCTTCAGCTCGATGCGGTTCACCAGGGTGTCGCCCTCGAACT
TCACCTCGGCGCGGGTCTTGTAGTTGCCGTCGTCCTTGAAGAAGATGGTGCGCTCCTGGACGTAGCCTTC
GGGCATGGCGGACTTGAAGAAGTCGTGCTGCTTCATGTGGTCGGGGTAGCGGCTGAAGCACTGCACGCCG
TAGGTCAGGGTGGTCACGAGGGTGGGCCAGGGCACGGGCAGCTTGCCGGTGGTGCAGATGAACTTCAGGG
TCAGCTTGCCGTAGGTGGCATCGCCCTCGCCCTCGCCGGACACGCTGAACTTGTGGCCGTTTACGTCGCC
GTCCAGCTCGACCAGGATGGGCACCACCCCGGTGAACAGCTCCTCGCCCTTGCTCACCATGGTGGCGACC
GGTGGATCCCGGGCCCGCGGTACCGTCGACTGCAGAATTCGGTTCACTAAACGAGCCCGGTTCACTAAAC
GAGCTCTGCTTATATAGACCTCCCACCGTACACGCCTACCGCCCATTTGCGTCAATGGGGCGGAGTTGTT
ACGACATTTTGGAAAGTCCCGTTGATTTTGGTGCCAAAACAAACTCCCATTGACGTCAATGGGGTGGAGA
CTTGGAAATCCCCGTGAGTCAAACCGCTATCCACGCCCATTGATGTACTGCCAAAACCGCATCACCATGG
TAATAGCGATGACTAATACGTAGATGTACTGCCAAGTAGGAAAGTCCCATAAGGTCATGTACTGGGCATA
ATGCCAGGCGGGCCATTTACCGTCATTGACGTCAATAGGGGGCGTACTTGGCATATGATACACTTGATGT
ACTGCCAAGTGGGCAGTTTACCGTAAATACTCCACCCATTGACGTCAATGGAAAGTCCCTATTGGCGTTA
CTATGGGAACATACGTCATTATTGACGTCAATGGGCGGGGGTCGTTGGGCGGTCAGCCAGGCGGGCCATT
TACCGTAAGTTATGTAACGCGGAACTCCATATATGGGCTATGAACTAATGACCCCGTAATTGATTACTAT
TAATAACTAGCACGCGTTCGAAGCTTGAGCTCGGTCCCCTCGGGGTTGGGAGGTGGGTCTGAAACGATAA
TGGTGAATATCCCTGCCTAACTCTATTCACTATAGAAAGTACAGCAAAAACTATTCTTAAACCTACCAAG
CCTCCTACTATCATTATGAATAATTTTATATACCACAGCCAATTTGTTATGTTAAACCAATTCCACAAAC
TTGCCCATTTATCTAATTCCAATAATTCTTGTTCATTCTTTTCTTGCTGGTTTTGCGATTCTTCAATTAA
GGAGTGTATTAAGCTTGTGTAATTGTTAATTTCTCTGTCCCACTCCATCCAGGTCGTGTGATTCCAAATC
TGTTCCAGAGATTTATTACTCCAACTAGCATTCCAAGGCACAGCAGTGGTGCAAATGAGTTTTCCAGAGC
AACCCCAAATCCCCAGGAGCTGTTGATCCTTTAGGTATCTTTCCACAGCCAGGATTCTTGCCTGGAGCTG
CTTGATGCCCCAGACTGTGAGTTGCAACAGATGCTGTTGCGCCTCAATAGCCCTCAGCAAATTGTTCTGC
TGCTGCACTATACCAGACAATAATTGTCTGGCCTGTACCGTCAGCGTCATTGACGCTGCGCCCATAGTGC
TTCCTGCTGCTCCCAAGAACCCAAGGAACAAAGCTCCTATTCCCACTGCTCTTTTTTCTCTCTGCACCAC
TCTTCTCTTTGCCTTGGTGGGTGCTACTCCTAATGGTTCAATTTTTACTACTTTATATTTATATAATTCA
CTTCTCCAATTGTCCCTCATATCTCCTCCTTATGGTGTTTTACTAAACTTTTCCATGTTCTAATCCTCAT
CCTGTCTACTTGCCACACAATCATCACCTGCCATCTGTTTTCCATAATCCCTAATGATCTTTGCTTTTCT
TCTTGGCACTACTTTTATGTCACTATTATCTTGTATTACTACTGCCCCTTCACCTTTCCAGAGGAGCTTT
GCTGGTCCTTTCCAAAGTGGATTTCTGCTGTCCCTGTAATAAACCCGAAAATTTTGAATTTTTGTAATTT
GTTTTTGTAATTCTTTAGTTTGTATGTCTGTTGCTATTATGTCTACTATTCTTTCCCCTGCACTGTACCC
CCCAATCCCCCCTTTTCTTTTAAAATTGTGGATGAATACTGCCATTTGTACTGCTGTCTTAAGATGTTCA
GCCTGATCTCTTACCTGTCCTATAATTTTCTTTAATTCTTTATTCATAGATTCTACTACTCCTTGACTTT
GGGGATTGTAGGGAATTTCCAGGTCTGAAGATCCTGCTGCTTGCTGTGCTTTTTTCTTACTTTTGTTTTG
CTCTTCCTCTATCTTGTCTAAAGCTTCCTTGGTGTCTTTTATCTCTATCCTTTGATGCACACAATAGAGG
GTTGCTACTGTATTATATAATGATCTAAGTTCTTCTGATCCTGTCTGAAGGGATGGTTGTAGCTGTCCCA
GTATTTGTCTACAGCCTTCTGATGTTTCTAACAGGCCAGTATTAACTGCGAATCGTTCTAGCTCCCTGCT
TGCCCATACTATATGTTTTAATTTATATTTTTTCTTTCCCCCTGGCCTTAACCGAATTTTTTCCCATCGC
GATCTAATTCTCCCCCGCTTAATACTGACGCTCTCGCACCCATCTCTCTCCTTCTAGCCTCCGCTAGTCA
AAATTTTTGGCGTACTCACCAGTCGCCGCCCCTCGCCTCTTGCCGTGCGCGCTTCAGCAAGCCGAGTCCT
GCGTCGAGAGAGCTCCTCTGGTTTCCCTTTCGCTTTCAAGTCCCTGTTCGGGCGCCACTGCTAGAGATTT
TCCACACTGACTAAAAGGGTCTGAGGGATCTCTAGTTACCAGAGTCACACAACAGACGGGCACACACTAC
TTGAAGCACTCAAGGCAAGCTTTATTGAGGCTTAAGCAGTGGGTTCCCTAGTTAGCCAGAGAGCTCCCAG
GCTCAGATCTGGTCTAACCAGAGAGACCCAGTACAGGCAAAAAGCAGCTGCTTATATGCAGGATCTGAGG
GCTCGCCACTCCCCAGTCCCGCCCAGGCCACGCCTCCCATGGTAATAGCGATGACTAATACGTAGATGTA
CTGCCAAGTAGGAAAGTCCCATAAGGTCATGTACTGGGCATAATGCCAGGCGGGCCATTTACCGTCATTG
ACGTCAATAGGGGGCGTACTTGGCATATGATACACTTGATGTACTGCCAAGTGGGCAGTTTACCGTAAAT
ACTCCACCCATTGACGTCAATGGAAAGTCCCTATTGGCGTTACTATGGGAACATACGTCATTATTGACGT
CAATGGGCGGGGGTCGTTGGGCGGTCAGCCAGGCGGGCCATTTACCGTAAGTTATGTAACGCGGAACTCC
ATATATGGGCTATGAACTAATGACCCCGTAATTGATTACTATTAATAACTAGTCAATAATCAATGTCGAC
CCAGGTGGCACTTTTCGGGGAAATGTGCGCGGAACCCCTATTTGTTTATTTTTCTAAATACATTCAAATA
TGTATCCGCTCATGAGACAATAACCCTGATAAATGCTTCAATAATATTGAAAAAGGAAGAGTATGAGTAT
TCAACATTTCCGTGTCGCCCTTATTCCCTTTTTTGCGGCATTTTGCCTTCCTGTTTTTGCTCACCCAGAA
ACGCTGGTGAAAGTAAAAGATGCTGAAGATCAGTTGGGTGCACGAGTGGGTTACATCGAACTGGATCTCA
ACAGCGGTAAGATCCTTGAGAGTTTTCGCCCCGAAGAACGTTTTCCAATGATGAGCACTTTTAAAGTTCT
GCTATGTGGCGCGGTATTATCCCGTATTGACGCCGGGCAAGAGCAACTCGGTCGCCGCATACACTATTCT
CAGAATGACTTGGTTGAGTACTCACCAGTCACAGAAAAGCATCTTACGGATGGCATGACAGTAAGAGAAT
TATGCAGTGCTGCCATAACCATGAGTGATAACACTGCGGCCAACTTACTTCTGACAACGATCGGAGGACC
GAAGGAGCTAACCGCTTTTTTGCACAACATGGGGGATCATGTAACTCGCCTTGATCGTTGGGAACCGGAG
CTGAATGAAGCCATACCAAACGACGAGCGTGACACCACGATGCCTGTAGCAATGGCAACAACGTTGCGCA
AACTATTAACTGGCGAACTACTTACTCTAGCTTCCCGGCAACAATTAATAGACTGGATGGAGGCGGATAA
AGTTGCAGGACCACTTCTGCGCTCGGCCCTTCCGGCTGGCTGGTTTATTGCTGATAAATCTGGAGCCGGT
GAGCGTGGGTCTCGCGGTATCATTGCAGCACTGGGGCCAGATGGTAAGCCCTCCCGTATCGTAGTTATCT
ACACGACGGGGAGTCAGGCAACTATGGATGAACGAAATAGACAGATCGCTGAGATAGGTGCCTCACTGAT
TAAGCATTGGTAACTGTCAGACCAAGTTTACTCATATATACTTTAGATTGATTTAAAACTTCATTTTTAA
TTTAAAAGGATCTAGGTGAAGATCCTTTTTGATAATCTCATGACCAAAATCCCTTAACGTGAGTTTTCGT
TCCACTGAGCGTCAGACCCCGTAGAAAAGATCAAAGGATCTTCTTGAGATCCTTTTTTTCTGCGCGTAAT
CTGCTGCTTGCAAACAAAAAAACCACCGCTACCAGCGGTGGTTTGTTTGCCGGATCAAGAGCTACCAACT
CTTTTTCCGAAGGTAACTGGCTTCAGCAGAGCGCAGATACCAAATACTGTTCTTCTAGTGTAGCCGTAGT
TAGGCCACCACTTCAAGAACTCTGTAGCACCGCCTACATACCTCGCTCTGCTAATCCTGTTACCAGTGGC
TGCTGCCAGTGGCGATAAGTCGTGTCTTACCGGGTTGGACTCAAGACGATAGTTACCGGATAAGGCGCAG
CGGTCGGGCTGAACGGGGGGTTCGTGCACACAGCCCAGCTTGGAGCGAACGACCTACACCGAACTGAGAT
ACCTACAGCGTGAGCTATGAGAAAGCGCCACGCTTCCCGAAGGGAGAAAGGCGGACAGGTATCCGGTAAG
CGGCAGGGTCGGAACAGGAGAGCGCACGAGGGAGCTTCCAGGGGGAAACGCCTGGTATCTTTATAGTCCT
GTCGGGTTTCGCCACCTCTGACTTGAGCGTCGATTTTTGTGATGCTCGTCAGGGGGGCGGAGCCTATGGA
AAAACGCCAGCAACGCGGCCTTTTTACGGTTCCTGGCCTTTTGCTGGCCTTTTGCTCACATGTTCTTTCC
TGCGTTATCCCCTGATTCTGTGGATAACCGTATTACCGCCTTTGAGTGAGCTGATACCGCTCGCCGCAGC
CGAACGACCGAGCGCAGCGAGTCAGTGAGCGAGGAAGCGGAAGAGCGCCCAATACGCAAACCGCCTCTCC
CCGCGCGTTGGCCGATTCATTAATGCAGCGGATCCAGACATGATAAGATACATTGATGAGTTTGGACAAA
CCACAACTAGAATGCAGTGAAAAAAATGCTTTATTTGTGAAATTTGTGATGCTATTGCTTTATTTGTAAC
CATTATAAGCTGCAATAAACAAGTTAGCTTTTTGCAAAAGCCTAGGCCTCCAAAAAAGCCTCCTCACTAC
TTCTGGAATAGCTCAGAGGCCGAGGCGGCCTCGGCCTCTGCATAAATAAAAAAAATTAGTCAGCCATGGG
GCGGAGAATGGGCGGAACTGGGCGGAGTTAGGGGCGGGATGGGCGGAGTTAGGGGCGGGACTATGGTTGC
TGACTAATTGAGATGCGGATCCGCTGGCACGACAGGTTTCCCGACTGGAAAGCGGGCAGTGAGCGCAACG
CAATTAATGTGAGTTAGCTCACTCATTAGGCACCCCAGGCTTTACACTTTATGCTTCCGGCTCGTATGTT
GTGTGGAATTGTGAGCGGATAACAATTTCACACAGGAAACAGCTATGACCATGATTACGCCAAGCTTGGG
CTGCAGGTCGAGGGATCTCCATAAGAGAAGAGGGACAGCTATGACTGGGAGTAGTCAGGAGAGGAGGAAA
AATCTGGCTAGTAAAACATGTAAGGAAAATTTTAGGGATGTTAAAGAAAAAAATAACACAAAACAAAATA
T
